>Addgene plasmid #235208 | FLAG-GRP78-R197H | addgene full sequence | sequence record 472928 | Addgene NGS Result
GACGGATCGGGAGATCTCCCGATCCCCTATGGTGCACTCTCAGTACAATCTGCTCTGATGCCGCATAGTT
AAGCCAGTATCTGCTCCCTGCTTGTGTGTTGGAGGTCGCTGAGTAGTGCGCGAGCAAAATTTAAGCTACA
ACAAGGCAAGGCTTGACCGACAATTGCATGAAGAATCTGCTTAGGGTTAGGCGTTTTGCGCTGCTTCGCG
ATGTACGGGCCAGATATACGCGTTGACATTGATTATTGACTAGTTATTAATAGTAATCAATTACGGGGTC
ATTAGTTCATAGCCCATATATGGAGTTCCGCGTTACATAACTTACGGTAAATGGCCCGCCTGGCTGACCG
CCCAACGACCCCCGCCCATTGACGTCAATAATGACGTATGTTCCCATAGTAACGCCAATAGGGACTTTCC
ATTGACGTCAATGGGTGGAGTATTTACGGTAAACTGCCCACTTGGCAGTACATCAAGTGTATCATATGCC
AAGTACGCCCCCTATTGACGTCAATGACGGTAAATGGCCCGCCTGGCATTATGCCCAGTACATGACCTTA
TGGGACTTTCCTACTTGGCAGTACATCTACGTATTAGTCATCGCTATTACCATGGTGATGCGGTTTTGGC
AGTACATCAATGGGCGTGGATAGCGGTTTGACTCACGGGGATTTCCAAGTCTCCACCCCATTGACGTCAA
TGGGAGTTTGTTTTGGCACCAAAATCAACGGGACTTTCCAAAATGTCGTAACAACTCCGCCCCATTGACG
CAAATGGGCGGTAGGCGTGTACGGTGGGAGGTCTATATAAGCAGAGCTCTCTGGCTAACTAGAGAACCCA
CTGCTTACTGGCTTATCGAAATTAATACGACTCACTATAGGGAGACCCAAGCTTGGTACCGAGCTCGGAT
CCCAGCACAGACAGATTGACCTATTGGGGTGTTTCGCGAGTGTGAGAGGGAAGCGCCGCGGCCTGTATTT
CTAGACCTGCCCTTCGCCTGGTTCGTGGCGCCTTGTGACCCCGGGCCCCTGCCGCCTGCAAGTCGGAAAT
TGCGCTGTGCTCCTGTGCTACGGCCTGTGGCTGGACTGCCTGCTGCTGCCCAACTGGCTGGCAAGATGAA
GCTCTCCCTGGTGGCCGCGATGCTGCTGCTGCTCAGCGCGGCGCGGGCCGACTACAAAGATGACGATGAC
AAGGAGGAGGAGGACAAGAAGGAGGACGTGGGCACGGTGGTCGGCATCGACCTGGGGACCACCTACTCCT
GCGTCGGCGTGTTCAAGAACGGCCGCGTGGAGATCATCGCCAACGATCAGGGCAACCGCATCACGCCGTC
CTATGTCGCCTTCACTCCTGAAGGGGAACGTCTGATTGGCGATGCCGCCAAGAACCAGCTCACCTCCAAC
CCCGAGAACACGGTCTTTGACGCCAAGCGGCTCATCGGCCGCACGTGGAATGACCCGTCTGTGCAGCAGG
ACATCAAGTTCTTGCCGTTCAAGGTGGTTGAAAAGAAAACTAAACCATACATTCAAGTTGATATTGGAGG
TGGGCAAACAAAGACATTTGCTCCTGAAGAAATTTCTGCCATGGTTCTCACTAAAATGAAAGAAACCGCT
GAGGCTTATTTGGGAAAGAAGGTTACCCATGCAGTTGTTACTGTACCAGCCTATTTTAATGATGCCCAAC
GCCAAGCAACCAAAGACGCTGGAACTATTGCTGGCCTAAATGTTATGCACATCATCAACGAGCCTACGGC
AGCTGCTATTGCTTATGGCCTGGATAAGAGGGAGGGGGAGAAGAACATCCTGGTGTTTGACCTGGGTGGC
GGAACCTTCGATGTGTCTCTTCTCACCATTGACAATGGTGTCTTCGAAGTTGTGGCCACTAATGGAGATA
CTCATCTGGGTGGAGAAGACTTTGACCAGCGTGTCATGGAACACTTCATCAAACTGTACAAAAAGAAGAC
GGGCAAAGATGTCAGGAAAGACAATAGAGCTGTGCAGAAACTCCGGCGCGAGGTAGAAAAGGCCAAACGG
GCCCTGTCTTCTCAGCATCAAGCAAGAATTGAAATTGAGTCCTTCTATGAAGGAGAAGACTTTTCTGAGA
CCCTGACTCGGGCCAAATTTGAAGAGCTCAACATGGATCTGTTCCGGTCTACTATGAAGCCCGTCCAGAA
AGTGTTGGAAGATTCTGATTTGAAGAAGTCTGATATTGATGAAATTGTTCTTGTTGGTGGCTCGACTCGA
ATTCCAAAGATTCAGCAACTGGTTAAAGAGTTCTTCAATGGCAAGGAACCATCCCGTGGCATAAACCCAG
ATGAAGCTGTAGCGTATGGTGCTGCTGTCCAGGCTGGTGTGCTCTCTGGTGATCAAGATACAGGTGACCT
GGTACTGCTTGATGTATGTCCCCTTACACTTGGTATTGAAACTGTGGGAGGTGTCATGACCAAACTGATT
CCAAGGAACACAGTGGTGCCTACCAAGAAGTCTCAGATCTTTTCTACAGCTTCTGATAATCAACCAACTG
TTACAATCAAGGTCTATGAAGGTGAAAGACCCCTGACAAAAGACAATCATCTTCTGGGTACATTTGATCT
GACTGGAATTCCTCCTGCTCCTCGTGGGGTCCCACAGATTGAAGTCACCTTTGAGATAGATGTGAATGGT
ATTCTTCGAGTGACAGCTGAAGACAAGGGTACAGGGAACAAAAATAAGATCACAATCACCAATGACCAGA
ATCGCCTGACACCTGAAGAAATCGAAAGGATGGTTAATGATGCTGAGAAGTTTGCTGAGGAAGACAAAAA
GCTCAAGGAGCGCATTGATACTAGAAATGAGTTGGAAAGCTATGCCTATTCTCTAAAGAATCAGATTGGA
GATAAAGAAAAGCTGGGAGGTAAACTTTCCTCTGAAGATAAGGAGACCATGGAAAAAGCTGTAGAAGAAA
AGATTGAATGGCTGGAAAGCCACCAAGATGCTGACATTGAAGACTTCAAAGCTAAGAAGAAGGAACTGGA
AGAAATTGTTCAACCAATTATCAGCAAACTCTATGGAAGTGCAGGCCCTCCCCCAACTGGTGAAGAGGAT
ACAGCAGAAAAAGATGAGTTGTAGACACTGATCTGCTAGTGCTGTAATATTGTAAATACTGGACTCAGGA
ACTTTTGTTAGGCTCGAGCATGCATCTAGAGGGCCCTATTCTATAGTGTCACCTAAATGCTAGAGCTCGC
TGATCAGCCTCGACTGTGCCTTCTAGTTGCCAGCCATCTGTTGTTTGCCCCTCCCCCGTGCCTTCCTTGA
CCCTGGAAGGTGCCACTCCCACTGTCCTTTCCTAATAAAATGAGGAAATTGCATCGCATTGTCTGAGTAG
GTGTCATTCTATTCTGGGGGGTGGGGTGGGGCAGGACAGCAAGGGGGAGGATTGGGAAGACAATAGCAGG
CATGCTGGGGATGCGGTGGGCTCTATGGCTTCTGAGGCGGAAAGAACCAGCTGGGGCTCTAGGGGGTATC
CCC
[124 nt withheld, positions 3504-3627]
C
[91 nt withheld, positions 3629-3719]
A
[49 nt withheld, positions 3721-3769]
CCTTTGACGTTGGAGTCCACGTTCTTT
[37 nt withheld, positions 3797-3833]
ACCCTATCTCGGTCTATTCTTTTGATTTATAAGGGATTTTGCCGATTTCGGCCTATTGGTTAAAAAATGA
GCTGATTTAACAAAAATTTAACGCGAATTAATTCTGTGGAATGTGTGTCAGTTAGGGTGTGGAAAGTCCC
CAGGCTCCCCAGCAGGCAGAAGTATGCAAAGCATGCATCTCAATTAGTCAGCAACCAGGTGTGGAAAGTC
CCCAGGCTCCCCAGCAGGCAGAAGTATGCAAAGCATGCATCTCAATTAGTCAGCAACCATAGTCCCGCCC
CTAACTCCGCCCATCCCGCCCCTAACTCCGCCCAGTTCCGCCCATTCTCCGCCCCATGGCTGACTAATTT
TTTTTATTTATGCAGAGGCCGAGGCCGCCTCTGCCTCTGAGCTATTCCAGAAGTAGTGAGGAGGCTTTTT
TGGAGGCCTAGGCTTTTGCAAAAAGCTCCCGGGAGCTTGTATATCCATTTTCGGATCTGATCAAGAGACA
GGATGAGGATCGTTTCGCATGATTGAACAAGATGGATTGCACGCAGGTTCTCCGGCCGCTTGGGTGGAGA
GGCTATTCGGCTATGACTGGGCACAACAGACAATCGGCTGCTCTGATGCCGCCGTGTTCCGGCTGTCAGC
GCAGGGGCGCCCGGTTCTTTTTGTCAAGACCGACCTGTCCGGTGCCCTGAATGAACTGCAGGACGAGGCA
GCGCGGCTATCGTGGCTGGCCACGACGGGCGTTCCTTGCGCAGCTGTGCTCGACGTTGTCACTGAAGCGG
GAAGGGACTGGCTGCTATTGGGCGAAGTGCCGGGGCAGGATCTCCTGTCATCTCACCTTGCTCCTGCCGA
GAAAGTATCCATCATGGCTGATGCAATGCGGCGGCTGCATACGCTTGATCCGGCTACCTGCCCATTCGAC
CACCAAGCGAAACATCGCATCGAGCGAGCACGTACTCGGATGGAAGCCGGTCTTGTCGATCAGGATGATC
TGGACGAAGAGCATCAGGGGCTCGCGCCAGCCGAACTGTTCGCCAGGCTCAAGGCGCGCATGCCCGACGG
CGAGGATCTCGTCGTGACCCATGGCGATGCCTGCTTGCCGAATATCATGGTGGAAAATGGCCGCTTTTCT
GGATTCATCGACTGTGGCCGGCTGGGTGTGGCGGACCGCTATCAGGACATAGCGTTGGCTACCCGTGATA
TTGCTGAAGAGCTTGGCGGCGAATGGGCTGACCGCTTCCTCGTGCTTTACGGTATCGCCGCTCCCGATTC
GCAGCGCATCGCCTTCTATCGCCTTCTTGACGAGTTCTTCTGAGCGGGACTCTGGGGTTCGAAATGACCG
ACCAAGCGACGCCCAACCTGCCATCACGAGATTTCGATTCCACCGCCGCCTTCTATGAAAGGTTGGGCTT
CGGAATCGTTTTCCGGGACGCCGGCTGGATGATCCTCCAGCGCGGGGATCTCATGCTGGAGTTCTTCGCC
CACCCCAACTTGTTTATTGCAGCTTATAATGGTTACAAATAAAGCAATAGCATCACAAATTTCACAAATA
AAGCATTTTTTTCACTGCATTCTAGTTGTGGTTTGTCCAAACTCATCAATGTATCTTATCATGTCTGTAT
ACCGTCGACCTCTAGCTAGAGCTTGGCGTAATCATGGTCATAGCTGTTTCCTGTGTGAAATTGTTATCCG
CTCACAATTCCACACAACATACGAGCCGGAAGCATAAAGTGTAAAGCCTGGGGTGCCTAATGAGTGAGCT
AACTCACATTAATTGCGTTGCGCTCACTGCCCGCTTTCCAGTCGGGAAACCTGTCGTGCCAGCTGCATTA
ATGAATCGGCCAACGCGCGGGGAGAGGCGGTTTGCGTATTGGGCGCTCTTCCGCTTCCTCGCTCACTGAC
TCGCTGCGCTCGGTCGTTCGGCTGCGGCGAGCGGTATCAGCTCACTCAAAGGCGGTAATACGGTTATCCA
CAGAATCAGGGGATAACGCAGGAAAGAACATGTGAGCAAAAGGCCAGCAAAAGGCCAGGAACCGTAAAAA
GGCCGCGTTGCTGGCGTTTTTCCATAGGCTCCGCCCCCCTGACGAGCATCACAAAAATCGACGCTCAAGT
CAGAGGTGGCGAAACCCGACAGGACTATAAAGATACCAGGCGTTTCCCCCTGGAAGCTCCCTCGTGCGCT
CTCCTGTTCCGACCCTGCCGCTTACCGGATACCTGTCCGCCTTTCTCCCTTCGGGAAGCGTGGCGCTTTC
TCATAGCTCACGCTGTAGGTATCTCAGTTCGGTGTAGGTCGTTCGCTCCAAGCTGGGCTGTGTGCACGAA
CCCCCCGTTCAGCCCGACCGCTGCGCCTTATCCGGTAACTATCGTCTTGAGTCCAACCCGGTAAGACACG
ACTTATCGCCACTGGCAGCAGCCACTGGTAACAGGATTAGCAGAGCGAGGTATGTAGGCGGTGCTACAGA
GTTCTTGAAGTGGTGGCCTAACTACGGCTACACTAGAAGAACAGTATTTGGTATCTGCGCTCTGCTGAAG
CCAGTTACCTTCGGAAAAAGAGTTGGTAGCTCTTGATCCGGCAAACAAACCACCGCTGGTAGCGGTGGTT
TTTTTGTTTGCAAGCAGCAGATTACGCGCAGAAAAAAAGGATCTCAAGAAGATCCTTTGATCTTTTCTAC
GGGGTCTGACGCTCAGTGGAACGAAAACTCACGTTAAGGGATTTTGGTCATGAGATTATCAAAAAGGATC
TTCACCTAGATCCTTTTAAATTAAAAATGAAGTTTTAAATCAATCTAAAGTATATATGAGTAAACTTGGT
CTGACAGTTACCAATGCTTAATCAGTGAGGCACCTATCTCAGCGATCTGTCTATTTCGTTCATCCATAGT
TGCCTGACTCCCCGTCGTGTAGATAACTACGATACGGGAGGGCTTACCATCTGGCCCCAGTGCTGCAATG
ATACCGCGAGACCCACGCTCACCGGCTCCAGATTTATCAGCAATAAACCAGCCAGCCGGAAGGGCCGAGC
GCAGAAGTGGTCCTGCAACTTTATCCGCCTCCATCCAGTCTATTAATTGTTGCCGGGAAGCTAGAGTAAG
TAGTTCGCCAGTTAATAGTTTGCGCAACGTTGTTGCCATTGCTACAGGCATCGTGGTGTCACGCTCGTCG
TTTGGTATGGCTTCATTCAGCTCCGGTTCCCAACGATCAAGGCGAGTTACATGATCCCCCATGTTGTGCA
AAAAAGCGGTTAGCTCCTTCGGTCCTCCGATCGTTGTCAGAAGTAAGTTGGCCGCAGTGTTATCACTCAT
GGTTATGGCAGCACTGCATAATTCTCTTACTGTCATGCCATCCGTAAGATGCTTTTCTGTGACTGGTGAG
TACTCAACCAAGTCATTCTGAGAATAGTGTATGCGGCGACCGAGTTGCTCTTGCCCGGCGTCAATACGGG
ATAATACCGCGCCACATAGCAGAACTTTAAAAGTGCTCATCATTGGAAAACGTTCTTCGGGGCGAAAACT
CTCAAGGATCTTACCGCTGTTGAGATCCAGTTCGATGTAACCCACTCGTGCACCCAACTGATCTTCAGCA
TCTTTTACTTTCACCAGCGTTTCTGGGTGAGCAAAAACAGGAAGGCAAAATGCCGCAAAAAAGGGAATAA
GGGCGACACGGAAATGTTGAATACTCATACTCTTCCTTTTTCAATATTATTGAAGCATTTATCAGGGTTA
TTGTCTCATGAGCGGATACATATTTGAATGTATTTAGAAAAATAAACAAATAGGGGTTCCGCGCACATTT
CCCCGAAAAGTGCCACCTGACGTC
Features (pLannotate 1.2.2; 22 found; start..end, strand, type, name):
     28..80      -  misc_feature   bom (fragment): basis of mobility region from pBR322
    235..614     +  enhancer       CMV enhancer: human cytomegalovirus immediate early enhancer
    615..818     +  promoter       CMV promoter: human cytomegalovirus (CMV) immediate early promoter
    814..847     +  LTR            5' LTR (truncated) (fragment): truncated 5' long terminal repeat (LTR) from HIV-1
    863..881     +  promoter       T7 promoter: promoter for bacteriophage T7 RNA polymerase
    902..1147    +  ncRNA          IRES Bip (fragment): Accession: RF00223 - bip internal ribosome entry site (IRES)
   1116..3101    +  CDS            HSPA5: BIP_HUMAN - Also known as GRP78 From Homo sapiens (Human).
   3190..3208    -  promoter       SP6 promoter: promoter for bacteriophage SP6 RNA polymerase
   3234..3458    +  polyA_signal   bGH poly(A) signal: bovine growth hormone polyadenylation signal
   3462..3483    +  promoter       SV40 promoter (fragment): SV40 enhancer and early promoter
   3504..3932    +  rep_origin     f1 ori (sequence partly withheld): f1 bacteriophage origin of replication; arrow indicates direction of (+) strand synthesis
   3946..4275    +  promoter       SV40 promoter: SV40 enhancer and early promoter
   4342..5133    +  CDS            neo: KKA2_KLEPN - Also known as kan, nptII. Experimental evidence at protein level: Swiss-Prot protein existence level 1. Resistance to kanamycin, neomycin, paromomycin, ribostamycin, butirosin and gentamicin B. From Klebsiella pneumoniae.
   5157..5315    +  CDS            ble (fragment): BLE_KLEPN - Experimental evidence at protein level: Swiss-Prot protein existence level 1. Binding protein with a strong affinity to the bleomycin family of antibiotics. Binds to CL990; an antimitotic-antibiotic compound. From Klebsiella pneumoniae.
   5310..5431    +  polyA_signal   SV40 poly(A) signal: SV40 polyadenylation signal
   5504..5520    -  protein_bind   lac operator: The lac repressor binds to the lac operator to inhibit transcription in E. coli. This inhibition can be relieved by adding lactose or isopropyl-β-D-thiogalactopyranoside (IPTG). lac repressor encoded by lacI
   5528..5558    -  promoter       lac promoter: promoter for the E. coli lac operon
   5573..5594    -  protein_bind   CAP binding site: CAP binding activates transcription in the presence of cAMP. E. coli catabolite activator protein
   5607..5699    -  CDS            lacI (fragment): lac repressor; lacI; The lac repressor binds to the lac operator to inhibit transcription in E. coli. This inhibition can be relieved by adding lactose or isopropyl-β-D-thiogalactopyranoside (IPTG).
   5882..6470    -  rep_origin     ori: high-copy-number ColE1/pMB1/pBR322/pUC origin of replication
   6641..7501    -  CDS            AmpR: β-lactamase; bla; confers resistance to ampicillin, carbenicillin, and related antibiotics
   7502..7606    -  promoter       AmpR promoter: bla
