[The description below was written by a language model from this plasmid's Addgene catalogue record and pLannotate feature annotations shown in this document.]
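Description:
FLAG-GRP78-R197H is a mammalian expression plasmid built on the pcDNA3.1 backbone that drives production of human 78-kDa glucose-regulated protein (GRP78, also called BiP or HSPA5) carrying an arginine-to-histidine substitution at residue 197. Transcription comes from the human cytomegalovirus immediate-early enhancer and promoter and is terminated by the bovine growth hormone polyadenylation signal. T7 and SP6 phage promoters flank the insert. The feature table places the HSPA5 coding sequence directly downstream of a stretch matching the BiP internal ribosome entry site, which suggests that part of the native 5' untranslated region was cloned along with the open reading frame. The catalogue entry records a FLAG epitope at the N-terminal end of the insert for detection or immunoprecipitation, but neither the tag nor the point mutation is annotated as a separate feature.

Propagation in E. coli relies on a high-copy ColE1/pUC-type origin and the β-lactamase gene for ampicillin resistance, and an f1 origin is also present. For stable selection in mammalian cells, an SV40 early promoter drives the neomycin phosphotransferase gene, conferring G418 resistance, followed by the SV40 polyadenylation signal. Short annotated fragments (a truncated HIV-1 LTR, ble, lacI, bom) appear to be backbone remnants or partial matches rather than functional units.

The catalogue lists a total size of about 9.6 kb and an insert of about 4.2 kb, whereas the sequenced record is about 7.6 kb with an HSPA5 coding region of roughly 2 kb, and the record does not explain the difference. The stated purpose is simply to express the R197H mutant in mammalian cells. The associated publication concerns stress-induced translocation of GRP78 to the cell surface.
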