Addgene plasmid #235208: FLAG-GRP78-R197H
Purpose: Expresses GRP78 with R197H mutation in mammalian cells
Depositing lab: Amy Shiu Lee. Depositing organization: University of Southern California. Publication: Characterization and mechanism of stress-induced translocation of 78-kilodalton glucose-regulated protein (GRP78) to the cell surface. Tsai YL, Zhang Y, Tseng CC, Stanciauskas R, Pinaud F, Lee AS. J Biol Chem. 2015 Mar 27;290(13):8049-64. doi: 10.1074/jbc.M114.618736. Epub 2015 Feb 11. PubMed 25673690.
Backbone
  Vector backbone: pcDNA3.1
  Backbone size w/o insert (bp): 5500
  Total vector size (bp): 9599
  Vector type: Mammalian Expression
  Selectable markers: Neomycin (select with G418)
Growth in bacteria
  Bacterial resistance: Ampicillin, 100 μg/mL
  Growth temperature: 37°C
  Growth strain: DH5alpha
  Copy number: Unknown
Gene/Insert
  Gene/Insert name: 78-kDa glucose-regulated protein (alt names: GRP78; BiP; HSPA5)
  Species: H. sapiens (human)
  Insert size (bp): 4200
  Mutation: Change Arginine 197 to Histidine
  GenBank ID: NM_005347.5
  Entrez Gene: HSPA5 (a.k.a. BIP, GRP78, HEL-S-89n)
  Tag / fusion protein: FLAG (N terminal on insert)
Terms and licenses: Academic/Nonprofit Terms; Industry Terms: Not Available to Industry
How to cite: FLAG-GRP78-R197H was a gift from Amy Shiu Lee (Addgene plasmid # 235208 ; http://n2t.net/addgene:235208 ; RRID:Addgene_235208)
